Addgene plasmid #176431: pVRC8400-SARS-CoV-2-NTD-W152C-AVI
Purpose: Expresses SARS-CoV-2 NTD domain containing W152C mutation with single chain Fc, HRV3C protease cleavage site, and AVI tag
Depositing lab: Peter Kwong. Depositing organization: National Institute of Allergy and Infectious Diseases (NIAID). Publication: Molecular probes of spike ectodomain and its subdomains for SARS-CoV-2 variants, Alpha through Omicron. Teng IT, Nazzari AF, Choe M, Liu T, Oliveira de Souza M, Petrova Y, Tsybovsky Y, Wang S, Zhang B, Artamonov M, Madan B, Huang A, Lopez Acevedo SN, Pan X, Ruckwardt TJ, DeKosky BJ, Mascola JR, Misasi J, Sullivan NJ, Zhou T, Kwong PD. PLoS One. 2022 May 24;17(5):e0268767. doi: 10.1371/journal.pone.0268767. eCollection 2022. PubMed 35609088.
Backbone
  Vector backbone: pVRC8400
  Vector type: Mammalian Expression
Growth in bacteria
  Bacterial resistance: Kanamycin, 50 μg/mL
  Growth temperature: 37°C
  Growth strain: DH5alpha
  Copy number: Unknown
Gene/Insert
  Gene/Insert name: SARS-CoV-2-NTD-W152C
  Mutation: W152C
  Entrez Gene: S (a.k.a. GU280_gp02, spike glycoprotein)
  Tag / fusion protein: scFc (N terminal on insert); HRV3C (N terminal on insert); AVI (C terminal on insert)
Terms and licenses: Academic/Nonprofit Terms; Industry Terms: Not Available to Industry
How to cite: pVRC8400-SARS-CoV-2-NTD-W152C-AVI was a gift from Peter Kwong (Addgene plasmid # 176431 ; http://n2t.net/addgene:176431 ; RRID:Addgene_176431)
