[The description below was written by a language model from this plasmid's Addgene catalogue record and pLannotate feature annotations shown in this document.]
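Description:
pVRC8400-SARS-CoV-2-NTD-W152C-AVI is a 6,896-nt mammalian expression plasmid built on the pVRC8400 backbone for producing a secreted, tagged form of the N-terminal domain (NTD) of the SARS-CoV-2 spike glycoprotein carrying the W152C substitution. It is propagated in E. coli from a high-copy ColE1/pUC-type origin and selected with kanamycin through an aph(3')-Ia KanR gene. Short remnants of rop, bom, β-lactamase and a Tn903 transposase are also annotated in the backbone but are only fragments and appear to be vestigial.

Expression is driven by the human CMV immediate-early enhancer and promoter, followed by a truncated HTLV-1 5' LTR segment and a modified CMV intron A fragment, elements commonly placed in the 5' untranslated region to boost transcript processing and translation. A bovine growth hormone polyadenylation signal terminates the transcript. The open reading frame begins with a short match to a mouse immunoglobulin heavy-chain variable gene, which likely serves as the secretion leader. Next comes human IGHG1 constant-region sequence corresponding to the single-chain Fc (scFc) listed in the record, then the spike NTD fragment. According to the catalogue fields, an HRV3C protease cleavage site lies between the scFc and the NTD, and an AVI tag sits at the C terminus; neither short element is picked up in the feature table.

This arrangement allows the fusion to be captured through its Fc portion, the NTD to be released by HRV3C cleavage, and the AVI tag to be site-specifically biotinylated by BirA. The associated publication describes such constructs as molecular probes of spike subdomains for SARS-CoV-2 variants.
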