Features (pLannotate 1.2.2; 15 found; start..end, strand, type, name):
     37..72      +  CDS            rop (fragment): Rop protein, which maintains plasmids at low copy number; rop
    174..272     +  misc_feature   bom (fragment): basis of mobility region from pBR322
    358..737     +  enhancer       CMV enhancer: human cytomegalovirus immediate early enhancer
    738..941     +  promoter       CMV promoter: human cytomegalovirus (CMV) immediate early promoter
   1030..1257    +  LTR            5' LTR (truncated) (fragment): truncated 5' long terminal repeat (LTR) from human T-cell leukemia virus (HTLV) type 1
   1261..1371    +  intron         CMV intron (fragment): modified intron A from human cytomegalovirus
   1422..1490    +  CDS            Ighv1-61 (fragment): HVM05_MOUSE - Also known as Igh-VJ558. Experimental evidence at protein level: Swiss-Prot protein existence level 1. From Mus musculus (Mouse).
   1824..2840    +  CDS            IGHG1: IGHG1_HUMAN - Experimental evidence at protein level: Swiss-Prot protein existence level 1. Constant region of immunoglobulin heavy chains. Immunoglobulins, also known as antibodies, are membrane-bound or secreted glycoproteins produced by B lymphocytes. In the recognition phase of humoral immunity, the membrane-bound immunoglobulins serve as receptors which, upon binding of a specific antigen, trigger the clonal expansion and differentiation of B lymphocytes into immunoglobulins- secreting plasma cells. Secreted immunoglobulins mediate the effector phase of humoral immunity, which results in
   2949..3824    +  CDS            S (fragment): SPIKE_SARS2 - Experimental evidence at protein level: Swiss-Prot protein existence level 1. [Spike glycoprotein]: May down-regulate host tetherin (BST2) by lysosomal degradation, thereby counteracting its antiviral activity. From Severe acute respiratory syndrome coronavirus 2 (2019-nCoV) (SARS-CoV-2).
   3921..4145    +  polyA_signal   bGH poly(A) signal: bovine growth hormone polyadenylation signal
   4683..5271    -  rep_origin     ori: high-copy-number ColE1/pMB1/pBR322/pUC origin of replication
   5443..5514    -  CDS            bla(M) (fragment): β-lactamase lacking the signal sequence; bla(M); allows cytosolic expression of β-lactamase
   5526..5672    -  CDS            TRA2_ECOLX (fragment): Protein predicted: Swiss-Prot protein existence level 4. Required for transposition of transposon Tn903. From Escherichia coli.
   5813..6628    -  CDS            KanR: aminoglycoside phosphotransferase; aph(3')-Ia; confers resistance to kanamycin in bacteria or G418 (Geneticin®) in eukaryotes
   6751..6838    -  promoter       AmpR promoter (fragment): bla
>Addgene plasmid #176431 | pVRC8400-SARS-CoV-2-NTD-W152C-AVI | addgene full sequence | sequence record 347183 | Addgene NGS Result
ACCTATAAAAATAGGCGTATCACGAGGCCCTTTCGTCTCGCGCGTTTCGGTGATGACGGTGAAAACCTCT
GACACATGCAGCTCCCGGAGACGGTCACAGCTTGTCTGTAAGCGGATGCCGGGAGCAGACAAGCCCGTCA
GGGCGCGTCAGCGGGTGTTGGCGGGTGTCGGGGCTGGCTTAACTATGCGGCATCAGAGCAGATTGTACTG
AGAGTGCACCATATGCGGTGTGAAATACCGCACAGATGCGTAAGGAGAAAATACCGCATCAGATTGGCTA
TTGGCCATTGCATACGTTGTATCCATATCATAATATGTACATTTATATTGGCTCATGTCCAACATTACCG
CCATGTTGACATTGATTATTGACTAGTTATTAATAGTAATCAATTACGGGGTCATTAGTTCATAGCCCAT
ATATGGAGTTCCGCGTTACATAACTTACGGTAAATGGCCCGCCTGGCTGACCGCCCAACGACCCCCGCCC
ATTGACGTCAATAATGACGTATGTTCCCATAGTAACGCCAATAGGGACTTTCCATTGACGTCAATGGGTG
GAGTATTTACGGTAAACTGCCCACTTGGCAGTACATCAAGTGTATCATATGCCAAGTACGCCCCCTATTG
ACGTCAATGACGGTAAATGGCCCGCCTGGCATTATGCCCAGTACATGACCTTATGGGACTTTCCTACTTG
GCAGTACATCTACGTATTAGTCATCGCTATTACCATGGTGATGCGGTTTTGGCAGTACATCAATGGGCGT
GGATAGCGGTTTGACTCACGGGGATTTCCAAGTCTCCACCCCATTGACGTCAATGGGAGTTTGTTTTGGC
ACCAAAATCAACGGGACTTTCCAAAATGTCGTAACAACTCCGCCCCATTGACGCAAATGGGCGGTAGGCG
TGTACGGTGGGAGGTCTATATAAGCAGAGCTCGTTTAGTGAACCGTCAGATCGCCTGGAGACGCCATCCA
CGCTGTTTTGACCTCCATAGAAGACACCGGGACCGATCCAGCCTCCATCGGCTCGCATCTCTCCTTCACG
CGCCCGCCGCCCTACCTGAGGCCGCCATCCACGCCGGTTGAGTCGCGTTCTGCCGCCTCCCGCCTGTGGT
GCCTCCTGAACTGCGTCCGCCGTCTAGGTAAGTTTAAAGCTCAGGTCGAGACCGGGCCTTTGTCCGGCGC
TCCCTTGGAGCCTACCTAGACTCAGCCGGCTCTCCACGCTTTGCCTGACCCTGCTTGCTCAACTCTAGTT
AACGGTGGAGGGCAGTGTAGTCTGAGCAGTACTCGTTGCTGCCGCGCGCGCCACCAGACATAATAGCTGA
CAGACTAACAGACTGTTCCTTTCCATGGGTCTTTTCTGCAGTCACCGTCGTCGACACGTGTGATCAGATA
TCGCGGCCGCTCTAGACCACCATGGGATGGTCATGTATCATCCTTTTTCTAGTAGCAACTGCAACCGGTG
TACATTCCGCACCAGAGCTGCTGGGAGGACCTAGCGTGTTCCTGTTTCCCCCTAAGCCTAAGGACACCCT
GATGATCAGCCGGACCCCAGAGGTGACATGCGTGGTGGTGGACGTGTCCCACGAGGACCCCGAGGTGAAG
TTCAACTGGTACGTGGATGGCGTGGAGGTGCACAATGCCAAGACCAAGCCAAGGGAGGAGCAGTACAACT
CTACCTATCGCGTGGTGAGCGTGCTGACAGTGCTGCACCAGGACTGGCTGAACGGCAAGGAGTACAAGTG
TAAGGTGTCTAATAAGGCCCTGCCTGCCCCAATCGAGAAGACCATCAGCAAGGCAAAGGGACAGCCAAGG
GAGCCTCAGGTGTATACCCTGCCACCCAGCCGCGACGAGCTGACAAAGAACCAGGTGTCCCTGTACTGCC
TGGTGAAGGGCTTCTATCCTTCCGATATCGCCGTGGAGTGGGAGTCTAATGGCCAGCCAGAGAACAATTA
CAAGACCACACCTCCAGTGCTGGACTCCGATGGCTCTTTCTTTCTGTATTCCAAGCTGACCGTGGATAAG
AGCCGGTGGCAGCAGGGCAACGTGTTTAGCTGTTCCGTGATGCACGAGGCCCTGCACAATCACTACACAC
AGAAGTCTCTGAGCCTGTCCCCCGGCAAGGGAGGAGGAGGCAGCGGCGGAGGAGGCTCCGGAGGCGGCGG
CTCTGGCGGCGGCGGCAGCGCCCCTGAACTGCTGGGAGGACCAAGCGTGTTCCTGTTTCCACCTAAGCCC
AAAGATACCCTGATGATCTCCAGGACCCCTGAAGTCACCTGCGTGGTCGTGGACGTGTCTCATGAGGACC
CCGAAGTCAAGTTCAACTGGTACGTGGACGGAGTCGAAGTCCATAACGCCAAGACCAAGCCTAGAGAAGA
GCAGTACAACTCCACCTATAGAGTGGTGTCTGTGCTGACAGTGCTGCATCAGGATTGGCTGAATGGCAAG
GAATATAAGTGTAAGGTGAGCAATAAGGCCCTGCCCGCCCCTATCGAGAAGACCATCTCTAAAGCCAAAG
GACAGCCAAGGGAGCCACAGGTGTATACACTGCCACCCAGCCGGGACGAGCTGACCAAGAACCAGGTGAG
CCTGACATGTCTGGTCAAGGGCTTCTACCCCAGTGACATTGCTGTGGAGTGGGAGTCCAATGGCCAGCCT
GAGAACAATTATAAAACTACCCCACCAGTGCTGGACAGCGATGGCTCCTTCTTTCTGACCAGCAAGCTGA
CAGTGGATAAGTCCCGCTGGCAGCAGGGAAACGTGTTTTCTTGTAGCGTGATGCATGAGGCCCTGCATAA
CCACTACACCCAGAAGTCCCTGTCTCTGAGCCCAGGCAAGGGAGGCAGCGGAGGCGGAGGCAGCGGAGGC
CTGGAGGTGCTGTTTCAAGGTCCAGGTGGTTCTGGCGGAGGTGGATCTGGTGGTCTCGAAGTCCTCTTCC
AGGGCCCTCAGTGCGTGAACCTGACCACCCGAACCCAGCTCCCACCAGCCTACACCAACAGCTTTACACG
GGGCGTGTACTACCCTGACAAGGTGTTCAGATCTAGCGTCCTGCACAGCACTCAGGACCTCTTCCTGCCG
TTCTTCAGCAACGTGACATGGTTCCACGCCATCCACGTGAGCGGCACAAACGGAACCAAGCGGTTTGATA
ACCCCGTCCTGCCATTCAATGATGGAGTTTACTTCGCCAGTACCGAGAAGAGTAACATCATCCGGGGCTG
GATCTTCGGCACCACCCTGGATAGCAAAACACAGAGCCTCCTGATCGTGAACAATGCCACGAACGTCGTG
ATCAAGGTGTGCGAGTTCCAGTTTTGCAATGATCCTTTCCTGGGTGTGTACTACCACAAGAACAACAAGA
GCTGCATGGAAAGCGAGTTCAGAGTCTACAGCAGCGCCAACAACTGCACATTCGAGTACGTCTCTCAGCC
TTTTCTGATGGACCTTGAGGGGAAACAAGGCAACTTCAAGAACCTGAGAGAATTCGTGTTCAAGAACATC
GACGGCTACTTCAAAATCTACTCCAAGCACACACCCATCAACCTGGTCCGGGACCTCCCTCAGGGCTTCA
GCGCCCTGGAACCCCTGGTCGACCTGCCCATAGGCATCAACATAACGCGGTTCCAAACCCTGCTGGCCCT
GCATAGATCCTACCTGACTCCTGGCGACAGCAGCAGCGGATGGACCGCCGGAGCTGCAGCCTACTATGTG
GGCTACCTGCAACCTAGAACCTTCCTGCTGAAGTACAACGAGAACGGCACAATCACAGACGCCGTCGACT
GCGCCCTGGACCCTCTCTCTGAGACCAAGTGTACACTGAAGAGCGGAGGAGGCCTGGTGCCACAGCAGAG
CGGAGGCCTGAACGACATCTTCGAGGCCCAGAAGATCGAGTGGCACGAGGGCTGATGAGGATCAGATCTG
CTGTGCCTTCTAGTTGCCAGCCATCTGTTGTTTGCCCCTCCCCCGTGCCTTCCTTGACCCTGGAAGGTGC
CACTCCCACTGTCCTTTCCTAATAAAATGAGGAAATTGCATCGCATTGTCTGAGTAGGTGTCATTCTATT
CTGGGGGGTGGGGTGGGGCAGGACAGCAAGGGGGAGGATTGGGAAGACAATAGCAGGCATGCTGGGGATG
CGGTGGGCTCTATGGGTACCCAGGTGCTGAAGAATTGACCCGGTTCCTCCTGGGCCAGAAAGAAGCAGGC
ACATCCCCTTCTCTGTGACACACCCTGTCCACGCCCCTGGTTCTTAGTTCCAGCCCCACTCATAGGACAC
TCATAGCTCAGGAGGGCTCCGCCTTCAATCCCACCCGCTAAAGTACTTGGAGCGGTCTCTCCCTCCCTCA
TCAGCCCACCAAACCAAACCTAGCCTCCAAGAGTGGGAAGAAATTAAAGCAAGATAGGCTATTAAGTGCA
GAGGGAGAGAAAATGCCTCCAACATGTGAGGAAGTAATGAGAGAAATCATAGAATTTTAAGGCCATGATT
TAAGGCCATCATGGCCTTAATCTTCCGCTTCCTCGCTCACTGACTCGCTGCGCTCGGTCGTTCGGCTGCG
GCGAGCGGTATCAGCTCACTCAAAGGCGGTAATACGGTTATCCACAGAATCAGGGGATAACGCAGGAAAG
AACATGTGAGCAAAAGGCCAGCAAAAGGCCAGGAACCGTAAAAAGGCCGCGTTGCTGGCGTTTTTCCATA
GGCTCCGCCCCCCTGACGAGCATCACAAAAATCGACGCTCAAGTCAGAGGTGGCGAAACCCGACAGGACT
ATAAAGATACCAGGCGTTTCCCCCTGGAAGCTCCCTCGTGCGCTCTCCTGTTCCGACCCTGCCGCTTACC
GGATACCTGTCCGCCTTTCTCCCTTCGGGAAGCGTGGCGCTTTCTCATAGCTCACGCTGTAGGTATCTCA
GTTCGGTGTAGGTCGTTCGCTCCAAGCTGGGCTGTGTGCACGAACCCCCCGTTCAGCCCGACCGCTGCGC
CTTATCCGGTAACTATCGTCTTGAGTCCAACCCGGTAAGACACGACTTATCGCCACTGGCAGCAGCCACT
GGTAACAGGATTAGCAGAGCGAGGTATGTAGGCGGTGCTACAGAGTTCTTGAAGTGGTGGCCTAACTACG
GCTACACTAGAAGAACAGTATTTGGTATCTGCGCTCTGCTGAAGCCAGTTACCTTCGGAAAAAGAGTTGG
TAGCTCTTGATCCGGCAAACAAACCACCGCTGGTAGCGGTGGTTTTTTTGTTTGCAAGCAGCAGATTACG
CGCAGAAAAAAAGGATCTCAAGAAGATCCTTTGATCTTTTCTACGGGGTCTGACGCTCAGTGGAACGAAA
ACTCACGTTAAGGGATTTTGGTCATGAGATTATCAAAAAGGATCTTCACCTAGATCCTTTTAAATTAAAA
ATGAAGTTTTAAATCAATCTAAAGTATATATGAGTAAACTTGGTCTGACAGTTACCAATGCTTAATCAGT
GAGGCACCTATCTCAGCGATCTGTCTATTTCGTTCATCCATAGTTGCCTGACTCGGGGGGGGGGGGCGCT
GAGGTCTGCCTCGTGAAGAAGGTGTTGCTGACTCATACCAGGCCTGAATCGCCCCATCATCCAGCCAGAA
AGTGAGGGAGCCACGGTTGATGAGAGCTTTGTTGTAGGTGGACCAGTTGGTGATTTTGAACTTTTGCTTT
GCCACGGAACGGTCTGCGTTGTCGGGAAGATGCGTGATCTGATCCTTCAACTCAGCAAAAGTTCGATTTA
TTCAACAAAGCCGCCGTCCCGTCAAGTCAGCGTAATGCTCTGCCAGTGTTACAACCAATTAACCAATTCT
GATTAGAAAAACTCATCGAGCATCAAATGAAACTGCAATTTATTCATATCAGGATTATCAATACCATATT
TTTGAAAAAGCCGTTTCTGTAATGAAGGAGAAAACTCACCGAGGCAGTTCCATAGGATGGCAAGATCCTG
GTATCGGTCTGCGATTCCGACTCGTCCAACATCAATACAACCTATTAATTTCCCCTCGTCAAAAATAAGG
TTATCAAGTGAGAAATCACCATGAGTGACGACTGAATCCGGTGAGAATGGCAAAAGCTTATGCATTTCTT
TCCAGACTTGTTCAACAGGCCAGCCATTACGCTCGTCATCAAAATCACTCGCATCAACCAAACCGTTATT
CATTCGTGATTGCGCCTGAGCGAGACGAAATACGCGATCGCTGTTAAAAGGACAATTACAAACAGGAATC
GAATGCAACCGGCGCAGGAACACTGCCAGCGCATCAACAATATTTTCACCTGAATCAGGATATTCTTCTA
ATACCTGGAATGCTGTTTTCCCGGGGATCGCAGTGGTGAGTAACCATGCATCATCAGGAGTACGGATAAA
ATGCTTGATGGTCGGAAGAGGCATAAATTCCGTCAGCCAGTTTAGTCTGACCATCTCATCTGTAACATCA
TTGGCAACGCTACCTTTGCCATGTTTCAGAAACAACTCTGGCGCATCGGGCTTCCCATACAATCGATAGA
TTGTCGCACCTGATTGCCCGACATTATCGCGAGCCCATTTATACCCATATAAATCAGCATCCATGTTGGA
ATTTAATCGCGGCCTCGAGCAAGACGTTTCCCGTTGAATATGGCTCATAACACCCCTTGTATTACTGTTT
ATGTAAGCAGACAGTTTTATTGTTCATGATGATATATTTTTATCTTGTGCAATGTAACATCAGAGATTTT
GAGACACAACGTGGCTTTCCCCCCCCCCCCATTATTGAAGCATTTATCAGGGTTATTGTCTCATGAGCGG
ATACATATTTGAATGTATTTAGAAAAATAAACAAATAGGGGTTCCGCGCACATTTCCCCGAAAAGTGCCA
CCTGACGTCTAAGAAACCATTATTATCATGACATTA
